>Addgene plasmid #138793 | pPD706 DsRed-Express2-ZF13 | addgene full sequence | sequence record 320376 | Addgene NGS Result
GACGGATCGGGAGATCTCCCGATCCCCTATGGTGCACTCTCAGTACAATCTGCTCTGATGCCGCATAGTT
AAGCCAGTATCTGCTCCCTGCTTGTGTGTTGGAGGTCGCTGAGTAGTGCGCGAGCAAAATTTAAGCTACA
ACAAGGCAAGGCTTGACCGACAATTGCATGAAGAATCTGCTTAGGGTTAGGCGTTTTGCGCTGCTTCGCG
ATGTACGGGCCAGATATACGCGTTGACATTGATTATTGACTAGTTATTAATAGTAATCAATTACGGGGTC
ATTAGTTCATAGCCCATATATGGAGTTCCGCGTTACATAACTTACGGTAAATGGCCCGCCTGGCTGACCG
CCCAACGACCCCCGCCCATTGACGTCAATAATGACGTATGTTCCCATAGTAACGCCAATAGGGACTTTCC
ATTGACGTCAATGGGTGGAGTATTTACGGTAAACTGCCCACTTGGCAGTACATCAAGTGTATCATATGCC
AAGTACGCCCCCTATTGACGTCAATGACGGTAAATGGCCCGCCTGGCATTATGCCCAGTACATGACCTTA
TGGGACTTTCCTACTTGGCAGTACATCTACGTATTAGTCATCGCTATTACCATGGTGATGCGGTTTTGGC
AGTACATCAATGGGCGTGGATAGCGGTTTGACTCACGGGGATTTCCAAGTCTCCACCCCATTGACGTCAA
TGGGAGTTTGTTTTGGCACCAAAATCAACGGGACTTTCCAAAATGTCGTAACAACTCCGCCCCATTGACG
CAAATGGGCGGTAGGCGTGTACGGTGGGAGGTCTATATAAGCAGAGCTCTCTGGCTAACTAGAGAACCCA
CTGCTTACTGGCTTATCGAAATTAATACGACTCACTATAGGGAGTCCCAAGCTGGCTAGCGCCACCATGG
ATTATAAGGATCACGATGGCGACTACAAGGACCACGATATTGACTACAAAGACGATGACGATAAAATGGC
TCCTAAGAAAAAGCGCAAAGTCGGTATCCATGGCGTTCCCGGATCAGGCTCCGGAAGTGGCTCCATGGAT
AGCACTGAGAACGTCATCAAGCCCTTCATGCGCTTCAAGGTGCACATGGAGGGCTCCGTGAACGGCCACG
AGTTCGAGATCGAGGGCGAGGGCGAGGGCAAGCCCTACGAGGGCACCCAGACCGCCAAGCTCCAGGTGAC
CAAGGGCGGCCCCCTGCCCTTCGCCTGGGACATCCTGTCCCCCCAGTTCCAGTACGGCTCCAAGGTGTAC
GTGAAGCACCCCGCCGACATCCCCGACTACAAGAAGCTGTCCTTCCCCGAGGGCTTCAAGTGGGAGCGCG
TGATGAACTTCGAGGACGGCGGCGTGGTGACCGTGACCCAGGACTCCTCCCTCCAGGACGGCACCTTCAT
CTACCACGTGAAGTTCATCGGCGTGAACTTCCCCTCCGACGGCCCCGTAATGCAGAAGAAAACTCTGGGC
TGGGAGCCCTCCACCGAGCGCCTGTACCCCCGCGACGGCGTGCTGAAGGGCGAGATCCACAAGGCGCTGA
AGCTGAAGGGCGGCGGCCACTACCTGGTGGAGTTCAAGTCAATCTACATGGCCAAGAAGCCCGTGAAGCT
GCCCGGCTACTACTACGTGGACTCCAAGCTGGACATCACCTCCCACAACGAGGACTACACCGTGGTGGAG
CAGTACGAGCGCGCCGAGGCCCGCCACCACCTGTTCCAGTCTGGTTCTGGTTCTGGTTCAGGATCCGGTA
CCGGTGGAGCTAGACCCGGGGAGCGCCCCTTCCAGTGTCGCATTTGCATGCGGAACTTTTCGACTAATCA
AAAATTGGAAGTTCATACCCGTACTCATACCGGTGAAAAACCGTTTCAGTGTCGGATCTGTATGCGAAAT
TTCTCCGTTAGACATAATTTGCAAAGACATCTACGTACGCACACCGGCGAGAAGCCATTCCAATGCCGAA
TATGCATGCGCAACTTCAGTCAACATCCAAATTTGACTAGACACCTAAAAACCCACCTGAGAGGATCTTA
AGCGGCCGCTCGAGTCTAGAGGGCCCGTTTAAACCCGCTGATCAGCCTCGACTGTGCCTTCTAGTTGCCA
GCCATCTGTTGTTTGCCCCTCCCCCGTGCCTTCCTTGACCCTGGAAGGTGCCACTCCCACTGTCCTTTCC
TAATAAAATGAGGAAATTGCATCGCATTGTCTGAGTAGGTGTCATTCTATTCTGGGGGGTGGGGTGGGGC
AGGACAGCAAGGGGGAGGATTGGGAAGTCAATAGCAGGCATGCTGGGGATGCGGTGGGCTCTATGGCTTC
TGAGGCGGAAAGAACCAGCTGGGGCTCTAGGGGGTATCCCC
[124 nt withheld, positions 2352-2475]
C
[91 nt withheld, positions 2477-2567]
A
[49 nt withheld, positions 2569-2617]
CCTTTGACGTTGGAGTCCACGTTCTTT
[37 nt withheld, positions 2645-2681]
ACCCTATCTCGGTCTATTCTTTTGATTTATAAGGGATTTTGCCGATTTCGGCCTATTGGTTAAAAAATGA
GCTGATTTAACAAAAATTTAACGCGAATTAATTCTGTGGAATGTGTGTCAGTTAGGCTCAATTAGTCAGC
AACCATAGTCCCGCCCCTAACTCCGCCCATCCCGCCCCTAACTCCGCCCAGTTCCGCCCATTCTCCGCCC
CATGGCTGACTAATTTTTTTTATTTATGCAGAGGCCGAGGCCGCCTCTGCCTCTGAGCTATTCCAGAAGT
AGTGAGGAGGCTTTTTTGGAGGCCTAGGCTTTTGCAAAAAGCTCCCGGGAGCTTGTATATCCATTTTCGG
AGGTTGGGCTTCGGAATCGTTTTCCGGGACGCCGGCTGGATGATCCTCCAGCGCGGGGATCTCATGCTGG
AGTTCTTCGCCCACCCCAACTTGTTTATTGCAGCTTATAATGGTTACAAATAAAGCAATAGCATCACAAA
TTTCACAAATAAAGCATTTTTTTCACTGCATTCTAGTTGTGGTTTGTCCAAACTCATCAATGTATCTTAT
CATGTCTGTATACCGTCGACCTCTAGCTAGAGCTTGGCGTAATCATGGTCATAGCTGTTTCCTGTGTGAA
ATTGTTATCCGCTCACAATTCCACACAACATACGAGCCGGAAGCATAAAGTGTAAAGCCTGGGGTGCCTA
ATGAGTGAGCTAACTCACATTAATTGCGTTGCGCTCACTGCCCGCTTTCCAGTCGGGAAACCTGTCGTGC
CAGCTGCATTAATGAATCGGCCAACGCGCGGGGAGAGGCGGTTTGCGTATTGGGCGCTCTTCCGCTTCCT
CGCTCACTGACTCGCTGCGCTCGGTCGTTCGGCTGCGGCGAGCGGTATCAGCTCACTCAAAGGCGGTAAT
ACGGTTATCCACAGAATCAGGGGATAACGCAGGAAAGAACATGTGAGCAAAAGGCCAGCAAAAGGCCAGG
AACCGTAAAAAGGCCGCGTTGCTGGCGTTTTTCCATAGGCTCCGCCCCCCTGACGAGCATCACAAAAATC
GACGCTCAAGTCAGAGGTGGCGAAACCCGACAGGACTATAAAGATACCAGGCGTTTCCCCCTGGAAGCTC
CCTCGTGCGCTCTCCTGTTCCGACCCTGCCGCTTACCGGATACCTGTCCGCCTTTCTCCCTTCGGGAAGC
GTGGCGCTTTCTCATAGCTCACGCTGTAGGTATCTCAGTTCGGTGTAGGTCGTTCGCTCCAAGCTGGGCT
GTGTGCACGAACCCCCCGTTCAGCCCGACCGCTGCGCCTTATCCGGTAACTATCGTCTTGAGTCCAACCC
GGTAAGACACGACTTATCGCCACTGGCAGCAGCCACTGGTAACAGGATTAGCAGAGCGAGGTATGTAGGC
GGTGCTACAGAGTTCTTGAAGTGGTGGCCTAACTACGGCTACACTAGAAGAACAGTATTTGGTATCTGCG
CTCTGCTGAAGCCAGTTACCTTCGGAAAAAGAGTTGGTAGCTCTTGATCCGGCAAACAAACCACCGCTGG
TAGCGGTGGTTTTTTTGTTTGCAAGCAGCAGATTACGCGCAGAAAAAAAGGATCTCAAGAAGATCCTTTG
ATCTTTTCTACGGGGTCTGACGCTCAGTGGAACGAAAACTCACGTTAAGGGATTTTGGTCATGAGATTAT
CAAAAAGGATCTTCACCTAGATCCTTTTAAATTAAAAATGAAGTTTTAAATCAATCTAAAGTATATATGA
GTAAACTTGGTCTGACAGTTACCAATGCTTAATCAGTGAGGCACCTATCTCAGCGATCTGTCTATTTCGT
TCATCCATAGTTGCCTGACTCCCCGTCGTGTAGATAACTACGATACGGGAGGGCTTACCATCTGGCCCCA
GTGCTGCAATGATACCGCGAGATCCACGCTCACCGGCTCCAGATTTATCAGCAATAAACCAGCCAGCCGG
AAGGGCCGAGCGCAGAAGTGGTCCTGCAACTTTATCCGCCTCCATCCAGTCTATTAATTGTTGCCGGGAA
GCTAGAGTAAGTAGTTCGCCAGTTAATAGTTTGCGCAACGTTGTTGCCATTGCTACAGGCATCGTGGTGT
CACGCTCGTCGTTTGGTATGGCTTCATTCAGCTCCGGTTCCCAACGATCAAGGCGAGTTACATGATCCCC
CATGTTGTGCAAAAAAGCGGTTAGCTCCTTCGGTCCTCCGATCGTTGTCAGAAGTAAGTTGGCCGCAGTG
TTATCACTCATGGTTATGGCAGCACTGCATAATTCTCTTACTGTCATGCCATCCGTAAGATGCTTTTCTG
TGACTGGTGAGTACTCAACCAAGTCATTCTGAGAATAGTGTATGCGGCGACCGAGTTGCTCTTGCCCGGC
GTCAATACGGGATAATACCGCGCCACATAGCAGAACTTTAAAAGTGCTCATCATTGGAAAACGTTCTTCG
GGGCGAAAACTCTCAAGGATCTTACCGCTGTTGAGATCCAGTTCGATGTAACCCACTCGTGCACCCAACT
GATCTTCAGCATCTTTTACTTTCACCAGCGTTTCTGGGTGAGCAAAAACAGGAAGGCAAAATGCCGCAAA
AAAGGGAATAAGGGCGACACGGAAATGTTGAATACTCATACTCTTCCTTTTTCAATATTATTGAAGCATT
TATCAGGGTTATTGTCTCATGAGCGGATACATATTTGAATGTATTTAGAAAAATAAACAAATAGGGGTTC
CGCGCACATTTCCCCGAAAAGTGCCACCTGACGTC
Features (pLannotate 1.2.2; 21 found; start..end, strand, type, name):
     28..80      -  misc_feature   bom (fragment): basis of mobility region from pBR322
    235..614     +  enhancer       CMV enhancer: human cytomegalovirus immediate early enhancer
    615..818     +  promoter       CMV promoter: human cytomegalovirus (CMV) immediate early promoter
    814..847     +  LTR            5' LTR (truncated) (fragment): truncated 5' long terminal repeat (LTR) from HIV-1
    863..881     +  promoter       T7 promoter: promoter for bacteriophage T7 RNA polymerase
    952..975     +  CDS            3xFLAG (fragment): three tandem FLAG® epitope tags
   1045..1719    +  CDS            DsRed-Express2: DsRed-Express2 is a basic (constitutively fluorescent) orange fluorescent protein published in 2008, derived from Discosoma sp.. It is reported to be a rapidly-maturing protein.
   2082..2193    +  polyA_signal   bGH poly(A) signal: bovine growth hormone polyadenylation signal
   2310..2331    +  promoter       SV40 promoter (fragment): SV40 enhancer and early promoter
   2352..2780    +  rep_origin     f1 ori (sequence partly withheld): f1 bacteriophage origin of replication; arrow indicates direction of (+) strand synthesis
   2785..2807    +  promoter       SV40 promoter (fragment): SV40 enhancer and early promoter
   2808..2999    +  promoter       SV40 promoter: SV40 early promoter
   3026..3124    +  CDS            ble (fragment): BLE_KLEPN - Experimental evidence at protein level: Swiss-Prot protein existence level 1. Binding protein with a strong affinity to the bleomycin family of antibiotics. Binds to CL990; an antimitotic-antibiotic compound. From Klebsiella pneumoniae.
   3119..3240    +  polyA_signal   SV40 poly(A) signal: SV40 polyadenylation signal
   3313..3329    -  protein_bind   lac operator: The lac repressor binds to the lac operator to inhibit transcription in E. coli. This inhibition can be relieved by adding lactose or isopropyl-β-D-thiogalactopyranoside (IPTG). lac repressor encoded by lacI
   3337..3367    -  promoter       lac promoter: promoter for the E. coli lac operon
   3382..3403    -  protein_bind   CAP binding site: CAP binding activates transcription in the presence of cAMP. E. coli catabolite activator protein
   3416..3508    -  CDS            lacI (fragment): lac repressor; lacI; The lac repressor binds to the lac operator to inhibit transcription in E. coli. This inhibition can be relieved by adding lactose or isopropyl-β-D-thiogalactopyranoside (IPTG).
   3691..4279    -  rep_origin     ori: high-copy-number ColE1/pMB1/pBR322/pUC origin of replication
   4450..5310    -  CDS            AmpR: β-lactamase; bla; confers resistance to ampicillin, carbenicillin, and related antibiotics
   5311..5415    -  promoter       AmpR promoter: bla
