[The description below was written by a language model from this plasmid's Addgene catalogue record and pLannotate feature annotations shown in this document.]
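Description:
pPD706 DsRed-Express2-ZF13 is a mammalian expression plasmid built on pPD005, a pcDNA-derived backbone adapted for Golden Gate assembly and intended for synthetic biology work. It is propagated in E. coli as a high-copy plasmid through a ColE1/pUC-type origin and selected with ampicillin via the β-lactamase gene and its native promoter. An f1 phage origin is also present. The annotated sequence is about 5.4 kb.

The payload is a synthetic fusion protein, placed between retained NheI and NotI sites. It consists of an N-terminal 3xFLAG epitope tag, the rapidly maturing Discosoma-derived red/orange fluorescent protein DsRed-Express2, and ZF13. The name suggests ZF13 is a zinc-finger domain, although the record does not describe it further. The feature table does not annotate ZF13, but an unannotated stretch between the end of DsRed-Express2 and the polyadenylation signal is where it would be expected to lie. Transcription is driven constitutively by the human CMV immediate-early enhancer and promoter and terminated by the bovine growth hormone poly(A) signal. A T7 promoter sits just upstream of the coding region, as is usual in pcDNA vectors.

Downstream, an SV40 early promoter and SV40 poly(A) signal flank only a short fragment of a bleomycin-resistance gene, so the plasmid does not appear to carry an intact mammalian selection marker and seems suited mainly to transient transfection. Short lac-region, bom and HIV-1 LTR matches look like backbone remnants or incidental hits. The stated purpose is constitutive expression of the fusion, which can be followed by fluorescence or by FLAG detection.
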