Addgene plasmid #138793: pPD706 DsRed-Express2-ZF13
Purpose: Constitutive expression of DsRed-Express2-ZF13 under the CMV promoter.
Depositing lab: Joshua Leonard. Depositing organization: Northwestern University.
Backbone
  Vector backbone: pPD005 pcDNA Golden Gate
  Vector type: Mammalian Expression, Synthetic Biology
Growth in bacteria
  Bacterial resistance: Ampicillin, 100 μg/mL
  Growth temperature: 37°C
  Growth strain: DH5alpha
  Copy number: High Copy
Gene/Insert
  Gene/Insert name: DsRed-Express2-ZF13
  Species: Synthetic
  Promoter: CMV
  Tag / fusion protein: 3xFlag (N terminal on insert)
  Cloning method: Restriction Enzyme; 5′ cloning site NheI (not destroyed); 3′ cloning site NotI (not destroyed)
  Sequencing primers: 5′ CGCAAATGGGCGGTAGGCGTG; 3′ TAGAAGGCACAGTCGAGG
Terms and licenses: Academic/Nonprofit Terms; Industry Terms: Not Available to Industry
Depositor comments: Leonard Lab plasmid reference number: L1330
How to cite: pPD706 DsRed-Express2-ZF13 was a gift from Joshua Leonard (Addgene plasmid # 138793 ; http://n2t.net/addgene:138793 ; RRID:Addgene_138793)
