>Addgene plasmid #138793 | pPD706 DsRed-Express2-ZF13 | depositor partial sequence | sequence record 268253 | dsRedExpress2-ZF13 gene
ATGGATTATAAGGATCACGATGGCGACTACAAGGACCACGATATTGACTACAAAGACGATGACGATAAAA
TGGCTCCTAAGAAAAAGCGCAAAGTCGGTATCCATGGCGTTCCCGGATCAGGCTCCGGAAGTGGCTCCAT
GGATAGCACTGAGAACGTCATCAAGCCCTTCATGCGCTTCAAGGTGCACATGGAGGGCTCCGTGAACGGC
CACGAGTTCGAGATCGAGGGCGAGGGCGAGGGCAAGCCCTACGAGGGCACCCAGACCGCCAAGCTCCAGG
TGACCAAGGGCGGCCCCCTGCCCTTCGCCTGGGACATCCTGTCCCCCCAGTTCCAGTACGGCTCCAAGGT
GTACGTGAAGCACCCCGCCGACATCCCCGACTACAAGAAGCTGTCCTTCCCCGAGGGCTTCAAGTGGGAG
CGCGTGATGAACTTCGAGGACGGCGGCGTGGTGACCGTGACCCAGGACTCCTCCCTCCAGGACGGCACCT
TCATCTACCACGTGAAGTTCATCGGCGTGAACTTCCCCTCCGACGGCCCCGTAATGCAGAAGAAAACTCT
GGGCTGGGAGCCCTCCACCGAGCGCCTGTACCCCCGCGACGGCGTGCTGAAGGGCGAGATCCACAAGGCG
CTGAAGCTGAAGGGCGGCGGCCACTACCTGGTGGAGTTCAAGTCAATCTACATGGCCAAGAAGCCCGTGA
AGCTGCCCGGCTACTACTACGTGGACTCCAAGCTGGACATCACCTCCCACAACGAGGACTACACCGTGGT
GGAGCAGTACGAGCGCGCCGAGGCCCGCCACCACCTGTTCCAGTCTGGTTCTGGTTCTGGTTCAGGATCC
GGTACCGGTGGAGCTAGACCCGGGGAGCGCCCCTTCCAGTGTCGCATTTGCATGCGGAACTTTTCGACTA
ATCAAAAATTGGAAGTTCATACCCGTACTCATACCGGTGAAAAACCGTTTCAGTGTCGGATCTGTATGCG
AAATTTCTCCGTTAGACATAATTTGCAAAGACATCTACGTACGCACACCGGCGAGAAGCCATTCCAATGC
CGAATATGCATGCGCAACTTCAGTCAACATCCAAATTTGACTAGACACCTAAAAACCCACCTGAGAGGAT
CTTAA
